>Addgene plasmid #81816 | pDONR223_GPS2_WT | addgene full sequence | sequence record 169241 | Addgene NGS Result
CTTTCCTGCGTTATCCCCTGATTCTGTGGATAACCGTATTACCGCCTTTGAGTGAGCTGATACCGCTCGC
CGCAGCCGAACGACCGAGCGCAGCGAGTCAGTGAGCGAGGAAGCGGAAGAGCGCCCAATACGCAAACCGC
CTCTCCCCGCGCGTTGGCCGATTCATTAATGCAGCTGGCACGACAGGTTTCCCGACTGGAAAGCGGGCAG
TGAGCGCAACGCAATTAATACGCGTACCGCTAGCCAGGAAGAGTTTGTAGAAACGCAAAAAGGCCATCCG
TCAGGATGGCCTTCTGCTTAGTTTGATGCCTGGCAGTTTATGGCGGGCGTCCTGCCCGCCACCCTCCGGG
CCGTTGCTTCACAACGTTCAAATCCGCTCCCGGCGGATTTGTCCTACTCAGGAGAGCGTTCACCGACAAA
CAACAGATAAAACGAAAGGCCCAGTCTTCCGACTGAGCCTTTCGTTTTATTTGATGCCTGGCAGTTCCCT
ACTCTCGCGTTAACGCTAGCATGGATGTTTTCCCAGTCACGACGTTGTAAAACGACGGCCAGTCTTAAGC
TCGGGCCCCAAATAATGATTTTATTTTGACTGATAGTGACCTGTTCGTTGCAACAAATTGATGAGCAATG
CTTTTTTATAATGCCAACTTTGTACAAAAAAGTTGGCACCATGCCCGCACTCCTGGAGCGCCCCAAGCTT
TCCAACGCCATGGCCAGGGCGCTGCACCGGCACATTATGATGGAGCGGGAGCGCAAGCGGCAGGAGGAAG
AAGAGGTGGATAAGATGATGGAACAGAAGATGAAGGAAGAACAGGAGAGAAGGAAGAAAAAGGAGATGGA
AGAGAGAATGTCATTAGAGGAGACCAAGGAACAAATTCTGAAGTTGGAGGAGAAGCTTTTGGCTCTACAG
GAAGAGAAGCACCAGCTTTTCCTGCAGCTCAAGAAAGTTTTACATGAGGAAGAAAAACGGAGGCGAAAGG
AACAGAGTGACCTGACCACCCTAACATCAGCTGCATACCAGCAGAGCCTGACTGTTCACACAGGAACTCA
TCTCCTCAGCATGCAGGGGAGCCCTGGAGGACACAATCGCCCAGGCACCCTCATGGCAGCTGACAGAGCC
AAACAAATGTTTGGACCCCAAGTGCTTACGACCCGGCACTACGTGGGCTCAGCAGCTGCTTTTGCAGGGA
CACCAGAGCATGGACAATTCCAAGGCAGTCCTGGTGGTGCCTATGGGACTGCTCAGCCCCCACCTCACTA
TGGGCCCACACAGCCAGCTTATAGTCCTAGTCAGCAGCTCAGAGCTCCTTCGGCATTCCCTGCAGTGCAG
TACCTATCTCAGCCACAGCCACAGCCCTATGCTGTGCATGGCCACTTTCAGCCCACTCAGACAGGTTTCC
TCCAGCCTGGTGGTGCCCTGTCCTTGCAAAAGCAGATGGAACATGCTAACCAGCAGACTGGCTTCTCCGA
CTCATCCTCTCTGCGCCCCATGCACCCCCAGGCTCTGCATCCAGCCCCTGGACTCCTTGCTTCCCCCCAG
CTCCCTGTGCAGATGCAGCCAGCAGGAAAGTCGGGCTTTGCAGCTACCAGCCAACCTGGCCCTCGGCTCC
CCTTCATCCAACACAGCCAGAACCCGCGATTCTACCACAAGTGATTGCCAACTTTCTTGTACAAAGTTGG
CATTATAAGAAAGCATTGCTTATCAATTTGTTGCAACGAACAGGTCACTATCAGTCAAAATAAAATCATT
ATTTGCCATCCAGCTGATATCCCCTATAGTGAGTCGTATTACATGGTCATAGCTGTTTCCTGGCAGCTCT
GGCCCGTGTCTCAAAATCTCTGATGTTACATTGCACAAGATAAAAATATATCATCATGCCTCCTCTAGAC
CAGCCAGGACAGAAATGCCTCGACTTCGCTGCTACCCAAGGTTGCCGGGTGACGCACACCGTGGAAACGG
ATGAAGGCACGAACCCAGTGGACATAAGCCTGTTCGGTTCGTAAGCTGTAATGCAAGTAGCGTATGCGCT
CACGCAACTGGTCCAGAACCTTGACCGAACGCAGCGGTGGTAACGGCGCAGTGGCGGTTTTCATGGCTTG
TTATGACTGTTTTTTTGGGGTACAGTCTATGCCTCGGGCATCCAAGCAGCAAGCGCGTTACGCCGTGGGT
CGATGTTTGATGTTATGGAGCAGCAACGATGTTACGCAGCAGGGCAGTCGCCCTAAAACAAAGTTAAACA
TTATGAGGGAAGCGGTGATCGCCGAAGTATCGACTCAACTATCAGAGGTAGTTGGCGTCATCGAGCGCCA
TCTCGAACCGACGTTGCTGGCCGTACATTTGTACGGCTCCGCAGTGGATGGCGGCCTGAAGCCACACAGT
GATATTGATTTGCTGGTTACGGTGACCGTAAGGCTTGATGAAACAACGCGGCGAGCTTTGATCAACGACC
TTTTGGAAACTTCGGCTTCCCCTGGAGAGAGCGAGATTCTCCGCGCTGTAGAAGTCACCATTGTTGTGCA
CGACGACATCATTCCGTGGCGTTATCCAGCTAAGCGCGAACTGCAATTTGGAGAATGGCAGCGCAATGAC
ATTCTTGCAGGTATCTTCGAGCCAGCCACGATCGACATTGATCTGGCTATCTTGCTGACAAAAGCAAGAG
AACATAGCGTTGCCTTGGTAGGTCCAGCGGCGGAGGAACTCTTTGATCCGGTTCCTGAACAGGATCTATT
TGAGGCGCTAAATGAAACCTTAACGCTATGGAACTCGCCGCCCGACTGGGCTGGCGATGAGCGAAATGTA
GTGCTTACGTTGTCCCGCATTTGGTACAGCGCAGTAACCGGCAAAATCGCGCCGAAGGATGTCGCTGCCG
ACTGGGCAATGGAGCGCCTGCCGGCCCAGTATCAGCCCGTCATACTTGAAGCTAGACAGGCTTATCTTGG
ACAAGAAGAAGATCGCTTGGCCTCGCGCGCAGATCAGTTGGAAGAATTTGTCCACTACGTGAAAGGCGAG
ATCACCAAGGTAGTCGGCAAATAACCCTCGAGCCACCCATGACCAAAATCCCTTAACGTGAGTTACGCGT
CGTTCCACTGAGCGTCAGACCCCGTAGAAAAGATCAAAGGATCTTCTTGAGATCCTTTTTTTCTGCGCGT
AATCTGCTGCTTGCAAACAAAAAAACCACCGCTACCAGCGGTGGTTTGTTTGCCGGATCAAGAGCTACCA
ACTCTTTTTCCGAAGGTAACTGGCTTCAGCAGAGCGCAGATACCAAATACTGTTCTTCTAGTGTAGCCGT
AGTTAGGCCACCACTTCAAGAACTCTGTAGCACCGCCTACATACCTCGCTCTGCTAATCCTGTTACCAGT
GGCTGCTGCCAGTGGCGATAAGTCGTGTCTTACCGGGTTGGACTCAAGACGATAGTTACCGGATAAGGCG
CAGCGGTCGGGCTGAACGGGGGGTTCGTGCACACAGCCCAGCTTGGAGCGAACGACCTACACCGAACTGA
GATACCTACAGCGTGAGCTATGAGAAAGCGCCACGCTTCCCGAAGGGAGAAAGGCGGACAGGTATCCGGT
AAGCGGCAGGGTCGGAACAGGAGAGCGCACGAGGGAGCTTCCAGGGGGAAACGCCTGGTATCTTTATAGT
CCTGTCGGGTTTCGCCACCTCTGACTTGAGCGTCGATTTTTGTGATGCTCGTCAGGGGGGCGGAGCCTAT
GGAAAAACGCCAGCAACGCGGCCTTTTTACGGTTCCTGGCCTTTTGCTGGCCTTTTGCTCACATGTT
Features (pLannotate 1.2.2; 12 found; start..end, strand, type, name):
    121..213     +  CDS            lacI (fragment): lac repressor; lacI; The lac repressor binds to the lac operator to inhibit transcription in E. coli. This inhibition can be relieved by adding lactose or isopropyl-β-D-thiogalactopyranoside (IPTG).
    268..295     -  terminator     rrnB T2 terminator: transcription terminator T2 from the E. coli rrnB gene
    427..470     +  terminator     rrnB T1 terminator: Escherichia coli rrnB; transcription terminator T1 from the E. coli rrnB gene
    517..553     -  CDS            lacZα (fragment): LacZα fragment of β-galactosidase; lacZ fragment
    570..665     +  protein_bind   attL3: mutant version of attL; recombination site for the Gateway® LR reaction LR Clonase™
    671..1651    +  CDS            GPS2: GPS2_HUMAN - Experimental evidence at protein level: Swiss-Prot protein existence level 1. (Microbial infection) Required for efficient replication of hepatitis C virus (HCV) by promoting the interaction between VAPA and HCV virus protein NS5A. From Homo sapiens (Human).
   1659..1754    -  protein_bind   attL3: mutant version of attL; recombination site for the Gateway® LR reaction LR Clonase™
   1773..1791    -  promoter       T7 promoter: promoter for bacteriophage T7 RNA polymerase
   1981..2004    +  promoter       Pc promoter (fragment): intI1 (promoter lies within the coding sequence); class 1 integron promoter
   2180..2236    +  CDS            GmR (fragment): gentamycin acetyltransferase; aacC1; confers resistance to gentamycin
   2243..3034    +  CDS            SmR: aminoglycoside adenylyltransferase (Murphy, 1985); aadA; confers resistance to spectinomycin and streptomycin
   3127..3715    +  rep_origin     ori: high-copy-number ColE1/pMB1/pBR322/pUC origin of replication
