[The description below was written by a language model from this plasmid's Addgene catalogue record and pLannotate feature annotations shown in this document.]
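Description:
pDONR223_GPS2_WT is a Gateway entry clone built on the Invitrogen pDONR223 backbone and carrying the wild-type open reading frame of human GPS2 (also known as AMF-1). It is a small plasmid of about 3.8 kb, propagated in E. coli from a high-copy ColE1/pUC-type origin. Selection is by spectinomycin, conferred by the aadA aminoglycoside adenylyltransferase gene (SmR). Short annotated fragments of an integron Pc promoter and a gentamicin resistance gene lie just upstream of this marker and appear to be remnants of the cassette it came from. The small lacI and lacZα fragments elsewhere in the backbone likewise look like vestigial sequence rather than functional parts.

The GPS2 coding sequence, roughly 980 bp, sits between two oppositely oriented attL recombination sites. The automated annotation labels both of them attL3, so the exact attL variants are not resolved by the feature table. These sites allow LR Clonase-mediated transfer of the ORF into any compatible Gateway destination vector. The record lists no promoter for the insert, so the plasmid is a shuttle and archive clone rather than an expression construct. The rrnB T1 and T2 terminators upstream of the cassette insulate it from read-through transcription, and a T7 promoter lies just outside the downstream attL site, pointing back toward the insert. The depositor describes the clone as "closed", meaning a stop codon immediately follows the ORF, so it suits native or N-terminally tagged expression but not C-terminal fusions.

The plasmid belongs to the Target Accelerator Plasmid Collection. It serves as the wild-type reference for moving GPS2 into expression vectors for functional studies of cancer-associated gene variants.
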