Addgene plasmid #81816: pDONR223_GPS2_WT
Purpose: Gateway Donor vector containing GPS2 , part of the Target Accelerator Plasmid Collection.
Depositing lab: Jesse Boehm & William Hahn & David Root. Depositing organization: Broad Institute. Publication: Systematic Functional Interrogation of Rare Cancer Variants Identifies Oncogenic Alleles. Kim E, Ilic N, Shrestha Y, Zou L, Kamburov A, Zhu C, Yang X, Lubonja R, Tran N, Nguyen C, Lawrence MS, Piccioni F, Bagul M, Doench JG, Chouinard CR, Wu X, Hogstrom L, Natoli T, Tamayo P, Horn H, Corsello SM, Lage K, Root DE, Subramanian A, Golub TR, Getz G, Boehm JS, Hahn WC. Cancer Discov. 2016 Jul;6(7):714-26. doi: 10.1158/2159-8290.CD-16-0160. Epub 2016 May 4. PubMed 27147599.
Backbone
  Vector backbone: pDONR223
  Backbone manufacturer: Invitrogen
  Backbone size w/o insert (bp): 2790
  Vector type: Gateway Entry vector
Growth in bacteria
  Bacterial resistance: Spectinomycin, 50 μg/mL
  Growth temperature: 37°C
  Growth strain: DH5alpha
  Copy number: High Copy
Gene/Insert
  Gene/Insert name: GPS2 (alt name: NM_004489.4)
  Species: H. sapiens (human)
  Mutation: WT
  Entrez Gene: GPS2 (a.k.a. AMF-1)
  Promoter: None
  Cloning method: Gateway Cloning
  Sequencing primers: 5′ M13pUC-fwd; 3′ M13-Rev
Terms and licenses: Academic/Nonprofit Terms; Industry Terms: Not Available to Industry
Depositor comments: Closed state: stop codon immediately follows insert
How to cite: pDONR223_GPS2_WT was a gift from Jesse Boehm & William Hahn & David Root (Addgene plasmid # 81816 ; http://n2t.net/addgene:81816 ; RRID:Addgene_81816)
