>Addgene plasmid #81816 | pDONR223_GPS2_WT | depositor partial sequence | sequence record 155135 | Insert sequence
ATGCCCGCACTCCTGGAGCGCCCCAAGCTTTCCAACGCCATGGCCAGGGCGCTGCACCGGCACATTATGA
TGGAGCGGGAGCGCAAGCGGCAGGAGGAAGAAGAGGTGGATAAGATGATGGAACAGAAGATGAAGGAAGA
ACAGGAGAGAAGGAAGAAAAAGGAGATGGAAGAGAGAATGTCATTAGAGGAGACCAAGGAACAAATTCTG
AAGTTGGAGGAGAAGCTTTTGGCTCTACAGGAAGAGAAGCACCAGCTTTTCCTGCAGCTCAAGAAAGTTT
TACATGAGGAAGAAAAACGGAGGCGAAAGGAACAGAGTGACCTGACCACCCTAACATCAGCTGCATACCA
GCAGAGCCTGACTGTTCACACAGGAACTCATCTCCTCAGCATGCAGGGGAGCCCTGGAGGACACAATCGC
CCAGGCACCCTCATGGCAGCTGACAGAGCCAAACAAATGTTTGGACCCCAAGTGCTTACGACCCGGCACT
ACGTGGGCTCAGCAGCTGCTTTTGCAGGGACACCAGAGCATGGACAATTCCAAGGCAGTCCTGGTGGTGC
CTATGGGACTGCTCAGCCCCCACCTCACTATGGGCCCACACAGCCAGCTTATAGTCCTAGTCAGCAGCTC
AGAGCTCCTTCGGCATTCCCTGCAGTGCAGTACCTATCTCAGCCACAGCCACAGCCCTATGCTGTGCATG
GCCACTTTCAGCCCACTCAGACAGGTTTCCTCCAGCCTGGTGGTGCCCTGTCCTTGCAAAAGCAGATGGA
ACATGCTAACCAGCAGACTGGCTTCTCCGACTCATCCTCTCTGCGCCCCATGCACCCCCAGGCTCTGCAT
CCAGCCCCTGGACTCCTTGCTTCCCCCCAGCTCCCTGTGCAGATGCAGCCAGCAGGAAAGTCGGGCTTTG
CAGCTACCAGCCAACCTGGCCCTCGGCTCCCCTTCATCCAACACAGCCAGAACCCGCGATTCTACCACAA
G
