>Addgene plasmid #81816 | pDONR223_GPS2_WT | addgene partial sequence | sequence record 160799 | M13-F20 5'-TGTAAAACGACGGCCAGT-3'
TTTTATTTTGACTGATAGTGACCTGTTCGTTGCAACAAATTGATGAGCAATGCTTTTTTATAATGCCAAC
TTTGTACAAAAAAGTTGGCACCATGCCCGCACTCCTGGAGCGCCCCAAGCTTTCCAACGCCATGGCCAGG
GCGCTGCACCGGCACATTATGATGGAGCGGGAGCGCAAGCGGCAGGAGGAAGAAGAGGTGGATAAGATGA
TGGAACAGAAGATGAAGGAAGAACAGGAGAGAAGGAAGAAAAAGGAGATGGAAGAGAGAATGTCATTAGA
GGAGACCAAGGAACAAATTCTGAAGTTGGAGGAGAAGCTTTTGGCTCTACAGGAAGAGAAGCACCAGCTT
TTCCTGCAGCTCAAGAAAGTTTTACATGAGGAAGAAAAACGGAGGCGAAAGGAACAGAGTGACCTGACCA
CCCTAACATCAGCTGCATACCAGCAGAGCCTGACTGTTCACACAGGAACTCATCTCCTCAGCATGCAGGG
GAGCCCTGGAGGACACAATCGCCCAGGCACCCTCATGGCAGCTGACAGAGCCAAACAAATGTTTGGACCC
CAAGTGCTTACGACCCGGCACTACGTGGGCTCAGCAGCTGCTTTTGCAGGGACACCAGAGCATGGACAAT
TCCAAGGCAGTCCTGGTGGTGCCTATGGGACTGCTCAGCCCCCACCTCACTATGGGCCCACACAGCCAGC
TTATAGTCCTAGTCAGCAGCTCAGAGCTCCTTCGGCATTCCCTGCAGTGCAGTACCTATCTCAGCCACAG
CCACAGCCCTATGCTGTGCATGGCCACTTTCAGCCCACTCAGACAGGTTTCCTCCAGCCTGGTGGTGCCC
TGTCCTTGCAAAAGCAGATGGAACATGCTAACCAGCAGACTGGCTTCTCCGACTCATCCTCTCTGCGCCC
CATGCACCCCCAGGCTCTGCATCCAGCCCCTGGACTCCTTGCTTCCCCCCAGCTCCCTGTGCAGATGCAG
CCAGCAGGAAAGTCGGGCTTT
